Addgene plasmid #14260: pAG306GPD-ccdB-TAP
Purpose: (Empty Backbone)
Depositing lab: Susan Lindquist. Depositing organization: Whitehead Institute for Biomedical Research. Publication: A suite of Gateway cloning vectors for high-throughput genetic analysis in Saccharomyces cerevisiae. Alberti S, Gitler AD, Lindquist S. Yeast. 2007 Oct . 24(10):913-9. 10.1002/yea.1502 PubMed 17583893.
Backbone
  Vector backbone: pRS306
  Vector type: Yeast Expression ; Gateway Destination
  Selectable markers: URA3
Growth in bacteria
  Bacterial resistance: Chloramphenicol and Ampicillin, 25 & 100 μg/mL
  Growth temperature: 37°C
  Growth strain: ccdB Survival
  Growth instructions: DB3.1, ccdB Survival
  Copy number: Unknown
Gene/Insert
  Gene/Insert name: None
  Tag / fusion protein: TAP (C terminal on backbone)
  Cloning method: Gateway Cloning
  Sequencing primers: 5′ GPDPro_F
Terms and licenses: Academic/Nonprofit Terms; Industry Terms: Not Available to Industry
Depositor comments: Type of plasmid: integrating. This plasmid contains the Gateway technology from Invitrogen; Invitrogen requires purchasing of Gateway Clonase for carrying out the Gateway recombinational cloning reaction http://www.invitrogen.com Please note that the full plasmid sequence is provided as a reference only, and may not match the exact sequence of the plasmid.
How to cite: pAG306GPD-ccdB-TAP was a gift from Susan Lindquist (Addgene plasmid # 14260 ; http://n2t.net/addgene:14260 ; RRID:Addgene_14260)
