[The description below was written by a language model from this plasmid's Addgene catalogue record and pLannotate feature annotations shown in this document.]
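Description:
pAG306GPD-ccdB-TAP is an empty Gateway destination vector for protein expression in Saccharomyces cerevisiae, built on the pRS306 backbone. It is an integrating plasmid: the feature table shows no yeast replication origin or centromere, so stable maintenance in yeast depends on insertion into the genome, with selection through the URA3 auxotrophic marker (which is also counterselectable with 5-FOA). In E. coli it replicates from a high-copy ColE1/pUC-type origin and carries AmpR, along with an f1 origin and the lacZα, T7 and T3 promoter remnants typical of its pBluescript-derived ancestry.

The expression unit is driven by the strong constitutive GPD (TDH3/GAP) promoter and closed by the CYC1 terminator. Between them lies the Gateway cassette: attR1 and attR2 sites flanking a chloramphenicol resistance gene and the ccdB toxin gene. In an LR recombination reaction, a gene of interest from an entry clone replaces this cassette. Loss of ccdB allows recombinant plasmids to grow in ordinary E. coli strains, whereas the unrecombined vector must be propagated in a ccdB-tolerant strain, where both chloramphenicol and ampicillin resistance apply. Immediately downstream of attR2 is a tandem affinity purification (TAP) tag, annotated as a calmodulin-binding peptide followed by immunoglobulin-binding domains of Staphylococcus aureus protein A, so an inserted open reading frame lacking a stop codon is expressed as a C-terminal TAP fusion.

The plasmid belongs to a suite of yeast Gateway vectors designed for high-throughput genetic analysis. This member suits constitutive expression from an integrated copy, with two-step affinity purification or detection of the tagged protein and its binding partners. The depositor notes that the full sequence is supplied for reference only and may not match the plasmid exactly.
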