Features (pLannotate 1.2.2; 30 found; start..end, strand, type, name):
    137..184     +  misc_feature   bom (fragment): basis of mobility region from pBR322
    195..410     +  promoter       URA3 promoter: S. cerevisiae URA3
    411..1214    +  CDS            URA3: orotidine-5'-phosphate decarboxylase, required for uracil biosynthesis; S. cerevisiae URA3; yeast auxotrophic marker, counterselectable with 5-fluoroorotic acid (5-FOA)
   1293..1342    +  misc_feature   bom (fragment): basis of mobility region from pBR322
   1343..1798    -  rep_origin     f1 ori (sequence partly withheld): f1 bacteriophage origin of replication; arrow indicates direction of (+) strand synthesis
   1806..1963    -  CDS            lacZα (fragment): LacZα fragment of β-galactosidase; lacZ fragment
   1966..1984    +  promoter       T7 promoter: promoter for bacteriophage T7 RNA polymerase
   2009..2653    +  promoter       GAP promoter: S. cerevisiae TDH3; promoter for glyceraldehyde-3-phosphate dehydrogenase
   2659..2679    +  misc_feature   MCS (fragment): pBluescript multiple cloning site
   2683..2807    +  protein_bind   attR1: mutant version of attR; recombination site for the Gateway® LR reaction LR Clonase™
   2832..2862    +  promoter       lac UV5 promoter: E. coli lac promoter with an "up" mutation
   2886..2915    +  promoter       cat promoter (fragment): promoter of the E. coli cat gene encoding chloramphenicol acetyltransferase
   2916..3575    +  CDS            CmR: chloramphenicol acetyltransferase; cat; confers resistance to chloramphenicol
   3757..3915    +  CDS            ccdA (fragment): CCDA_ECO57 - Also known as H, letA. Experimental evidence at protein level: Swiss-Prot protein existence level 1. Antitoxin component of a type II toxin-antitoxin (TA) system which inhibits the post-segregational killing (PSK) of plasmid-free cells, also referred to as a plasmid addiction system. Binds to and blocks the activity of CcdB; will also remove bound CcdB protein from the CcdB-GyrA complex by forming a CcdA-CcdB complex, a process termed rejuvenation. Functions as a transcriptional corepressor for the ccdAB operon, repression also requires CcdB (By similarity). From Escherichia coli
   3920..4222    +  CDS            ccdB: CCDB_ECOLI - Also known as G, letB, letD. Experimental evidence at protein level: Swiss-Prot protein existence level 1. Toxic component of a type II toxin-antitoxin (TA) system, functioning in plasmid maintainence. Responsible for the post- segregational killing (PSK) of plasmid-free cells, also referred to as a plasmid addiction system. Half-life of over 2 hours. Cell killing by CcdB is accompanied by filamentation, defects in chromosome and plasmid segregation, defects in cell division, formation of anucleate cells, decreased DNA synthesis and plasmid loss. Interferes with the activity of DN
   4266..4390    -  protein_bind   attR2: mutant version of attR; recombination site for the Gateway® LR reaction LR Clonase™
   4394..4427    +  misc_feature   MCS (fragment): pBluescript multiple cloning site
   4449..4526    +  CDS            CBP: calmodulin-binding peptide derived from skeletal muscle myosin light chain kinase; binds calmodulin with nanomolar affinity in the presence of calcium
   4647..4796    +  CDS            spa (fragment): SPA_STAAE - Experimental evidence at protein level: Swiss-Prot protein existence level 1. Plays a role in the inhibition of the host innate and adaptive immune responses. Possesses five immunoglobulin-binding domains that capture both the fragment crystallizable region (Fc region) and the Fab region (part of Ig that identifies antigen) of immunoglobulins (By similarity). In turn, Staphylococcus aureus is protected from phagocytic killing via inhibition of Ig Fc region. In addition, the host elicited B-cell response is prevented due to a decrease of antibody-secreting cell proliferation that en
   4932..5312    +  CDS            protein A (fragment): immunoglobulin binding domains of Staphylocuccus aureus protein A
   5325..5572    +  terminator     CYC1 terminator: S. cerevisiae CYC1; transcription terminator for CYC1
   5595..5613    -  promoter       T3 promoter: promoter for bacteriophage T3 RNA polymerase
   5658..5674    -  protein_bind   lac operator: The lac repressor binds to the lac operator to inhibit transcription in E. coli. This inhibition can be relieved by adding lactose or isopropyl-β-D-thiogalactopyranoside (IPTG). lac repressor encoded by lacI
   5682..5712    -  promoter       lac promoter: promoter for the E. coli lac operon
   5727..5748    -  protein_bind   CAP binding site: CAP binding activates transcription in the presence of cAMP. E. coli catabolite activator protein
   5761..5853    -  CDS            lacI (fragment): lac repressor; lacI; The lac repressor binds to the lac operator to inhibit transcription in E. coli. This inhibition can be relieved by adding lactose or isopropyl-β-D-thiogalactopyranoside (IPTG).
   6036..6624    -  rep_origin     ori: high-copy-number ColE1/pMB1/pBR322/pUC origin of replication
   6795..7655    -  CDS            AmpR: β-lactamase; bla; confers resistance to ampicillin, carbenicillin, and related antibiotics
   7656..7760    -  promoter       AmpR promoter: bla
   7855..35      +  CDS            rop (fragment) (across the origin): Rop protein, which maintains plasmids at low copy number; rop
>Addgene plasmid #14260 | pAG306GPD-ccdB-TAP | depositor full sequence | sequence record 7923 | Author sequence
TCGCGCGTTTCGGTGATGACGGTGAAAACCTCTGACACATGCAGCTCCCGGAGACGGTCACAGCTTGTCT
GTAAGCGGATGCCGGGAGCAGACAAGCCCGTCAGGGCGCGTCAGCGGGTGTTGGCGGGTGTCGGGGCTGG
CTTAACTATGCGGCATCAGAGCAGATTGTACTGAGAGTGCACCACGCTTTTCAATTCAATTCATCATTTT
TTTTTTATTCTTTTTTTTGATTTCGGTTTCTTTGAAATTTTTTTGATTCGGTAATCTCCGAACAGAAGGA
AGAACGAAGGAAGGAGCACAGACTTAGATTGGTATATATACGCATATGTAGTGTTGAAGAAACATGAAAT
TGCCCAGTATTCTTAACCCAACTGCACAGAACAAAAACCTGCAGGAAACGAAGATAAATCATGTCGAAAG
CTACATATAAGGAACGTGCTGCTACTCATCCTAGTCCTGTTGCTGCCAAGCTATTTAATATCATGCACGA
AAAGCAAACAAACTTGTGTGCTTCATTGGATGTTCGTACCACCAAGGAATTACTGGAGTTAGTTGAAGCA
TTAGGTCCCAAAATTTGTTTACTAAAAACACATGTGGATATCTTGACTGATTTTTCCATGGAGGGCACAG
TTAAGCCGCTAAAGGCATTATCCGCCAAGTACAATTTTTTACTCTTCGAAGACAGAAAATTTGCTGACAT
TGGTAATACAGTCAAATTGCAGTACTCTGCGGGTGTATACAGAATAGCAGAATGGGCAGACATTACGAAT
GCACACGGTGTGGTGGGCCCAGGTATTGTTAGCGGTTTGAAGCAGGCGGCAGAAGAAGTAACAAAGGAAC
CTAGAGGCCTTTTGATGTTAGCAGAATTGTCATGCAAGGGCTCCCTATCTACTGGAGAATATACTAAGGG
TACTGTTGACATTGCGAAGAGCGACAAAGATTTTGTTATCGGCTTTATTGCTCAAAGAGACATGGGTGGA
AGAGATGAAGGTTACGATTGGTTGATTATGACACCCGGTGTGGGTTTAGATGACAAGGGAGACGCATTGG
GTCAACAGTATAGAACCGTGGATGATGTGGTCTCTACAGGATCTGACATTATTATTGTTGGAAGAGGACT
ATTTGCAAAGGGAAGGGATGCTAAGGTAGAGGGTGAACGTTACAGAAAAGCAGGCTGGGAAGCATATTTG
AGAAGATGCGGCCAGCAAAACTAAAAAACTGTATTATAAGTAAATGCATGTATACTAAACTCACAAATTA
GAGCTTCAATTTAATTATATCAGTTATTACCCTGCGGTGTGAAATACCGCACAGATGCGTAAGGAGAAAA
TACCGCATCAGGAAATTGTAAACGTTAATATTTTGTTAAAATTCGCGTTAAATTTTTGTTAAATCAGCTC
ATTTTTTAACCAATAGGCCGAAATCGGCAAAATCCCTTATAAATCAAAAGAATAGACCGAGATAGGGT
[37 nt withheld, positions 1469-1505]
AAAGAACGTGGACTCCAACGTCAAAGG
[49 nt withheld, positions 1533-1581]
T
[91 nt withheld, positions 1583-1673]
G
[124 nt withheld, positions 1675-1798]
CGCGCCATTCGCCATTCAGGCTGCGCAACTGTTGGGAAGGGCGATCGGTGCGGGCCTCTTCGCTATTACG
CCAGCTGGCGAAGGGGGGATGTGCTGCAAGGCGATTAAGTTGGGTAACGCCAGGGTTTTCCCAGTCACGA
CGTTGTAAAACGACGGCCAGTGAATTGTAATACGACTCACTATAGGGCGAATTGGAGCTCTTCGAGTTTA
TCATTATCAATACTCGCCATTTCAAAGAATACGTAAATAATTAATAGTAGTGATTTTCCTAACTTTATTT
AGTCAAAAAATTAGCCTTTTAATTCTGCTGTAACCCGTACATGCCCAAAATAGGGGGCGGGTTACACAGA
ATATATAACACCGAAGGTGCCTGGGTGAACAGGTTTATTCCTGGCATCCACTAAATATAATGGAGCCCGC
TTTTTAAGCTGGCATCCAGAAAAAAAAAGAATCCCAGCACCAAAATATTGTTTTCTTCACCAACCATCAG
TTCATAGGTCCATTCTCTTAGCGCAACTACAGAGAACAGGGGCACAAACAGGCAAAAAACGGGCACAACC
TCAATGGAGTGATGCAACCTGCCTGGAGTAAATGATGACACAAGGCAATTGACCCACGCATGTATCTATC
TCATTTTCTTACACCTTCTATTACCTTCTGCTCTCTCTGATTTGGAAAAAGCTGAAAAAAAAGGTTGAAA
CCAGTTCCCTGAAATTATTCCCCTACTTGACTAATAAGTATATAAAGACGGTAGGTATTGATTGTAATTC
TGTAAATCTATTTCTTAAACTTCTTAAATTCTACTTTTATAGTTAGTCTTTTTTTTAGTTTTAAAACACC
AGAACTTAGTTTCGACGGATTCTAGAACTAGTGGATCCCCCATCACAAGTTTGTACAAAAAAGCTGAACG
AGAAACGTAAAATGATATAAATATCAATATATTAAATTAGATTTTGCATAAAAAACAGACTACATAATAC
TGTAAAACACAACATATCCAGTCACTATGGCGGCCGCATTAGGCACCCCAGGCTTTACACTTTATGCTTC
CGGCTCGTATAATGTGTGGATTTTGAGTTAGGATCCGTCGAGATTTTCAGGAGCTAAGGAAGCTAAAATG
GAGAAAAAAATCACTGGATATACCACCGTTGATATATCCCAATGGCATCGTAAAGAACATTTTGAGGCAT
TTCAGTCAGTTGCTCAATGTACCTATAACCAGACCGTTCAGCTGGATATTACGGCCTTTTTAAAGACCGT
AAAGAAAAATAAGCACAAGTTTTATCCGGCCTTTATTCACATTCTTGCCCGCCTGATGAATGCTCATCCG
GAATTCCGTATGGCAATGAAAGACGGTGAGCTGGTGATATGGGATAGTGTTCACCCTTGTTACACCGTTT
TCCATGAGCAAACTGAAACGTTTTCATCGCTCTGGAGTGAATACCACGACGATTTCCGGCAGTTTCTACA
CATATATTCGCAAGATGTGGCGTGTTACGGTGAAAACCTGGCCTATTTCCCTAAAGGGTTTATTGAGAAT
ATGTTTTTCGTCTCAGCCAATCCCTGGGTGAGTTTCACCAGTTTTGATTTAAACGTGGCCAATATGGACA
ACTTCTTCGCCCCCGTTTTCACCATGGGCAAATATTATACGCAAGGCGACAAGGTGCTGATGCCGCTGGC
GATTCAGGTTCATCATGCCGTCTGTGATGGCTTCCATGTCGGCAGAATGCTTAATGAATTACAACAGTAC
TGCGATGAGTGGCAGGGCGGGGCGTAAACGCCGCGTGGATCCGGCTTACTAAAAGCCAGATAACAGTATG
CGTATTTGCGCGCTGATTTTTGCGGTATAAGAATATATACTGATATGTATACCCGAAGTATGTCAAAAAG
AGGTATGCTATGAAGCAGCGTATTACAGTGACAGTTGACAGCGACAGCTATCAGTTGCTCAAGGCATATA
TGATGTCAATATCTCCGGTCTGGTAAGCACAACCATGCAGAATGAAGCCCGTCGTCTGCGTGCCGAACGC
TGGAAAGCGGAAAATCAGGAAGGGATGGCTGAGGTCGCCCGGTTTATTGAAATGAACGGCTCTTTTGCTG
ACGAGAACAGGGGCTGGTGAAATGCAGTTTAAGGTTTACACCTATAAAAGAGAGAGCCGTTATCGTCTGT
TTGTGGATGTACAGAGTGATATTATTGACACGCCCGGGCGACGGATGGTGATCCCCCTGGCCAGTGCACG
TCTGCTGTCAGATAAAGTCTCCCGTGAACTTTACCCGGTGGTGCATATCGGGGATGAAAGCTGGCGCATG
ATGACCACCGATATGGCCAGTGTGCCGGTCTCCGTTATCGGGGAAGAAGTGGCTGATCTCAGCCACCGCG
AAAATGACATCAAAAACGCCATTAACCTGATGTTCTGGGGAATATAAATGTCAGGCTCCCTTATACACAG
CCAGTCTGCAGGTCGACCATAGTGACTGGATATGTTGTGTTTTACAGTATTATGTAGTCTGTTTTTTATG
CAAAATCTAATTTAATATATTGATATTTATATCATTTTACGTTTCTCGTTCAGCTTTCTTGTACAAAGTG
GTGATGGGCTGCAGGAATTCGATATCAAGCTTATCGATAGGTGGACCAGGTGGTGGAATGAAGCGACGAT
GGAAAAAGAATTTCATAGCCGTCTCAGCAGCCAACCGCTTTAAGAAAATCTCATCCTCCGGGGCACTTGA
TTATGGTACCCCAACTACTGCTTCTGAAAATCTATATTTTCAAGGTGAACTAAAAACTGCTGCTTTGGCT
CAACATGCGATTAAGGGTGAAGCTCAAAAACTTAATGACTCTCAAGCTCCAAAAGCTGATGCGCAACAAA
ATAACTTCAACAAAGATCAACAAAGCGCCTTCTATGAAATCTTGAACATGCCTAACTTAAACGAAGCGCA
ACGTAACGGCTTCATTCAAAGTCTTAAAGACGACCCAAGCCAAAGCACTAACGTTTTAGGTGAAGCTAAA
AAATTAAACGAATCTCAAGCACCGAAAGCTGATAACAATTTCAACAAAGAACAACAAAATGCTTTCTATG
AAATCTTGAATATGCCTAACTTAAACGAAGAACAACGCAATGGTTTCATCCAAAGCTTAAAAGATGACCC
AAGCCAAAGTGCTAACCTATTGTCAGAAGCTAAAAAGTTAAATGAATCTCAAGCACCGAAAGCGGATAAC
AAATTCAACAAAGAACAACAAAATGCTTTCTATGAAATCTTACATTTACCTAACTTAAACGAAGAACAAC
GCAATGGTTTCATCCAAAGCCTAAAAGATGACCCAAGCCAAAGCGCTAACCTTTTAGCAGAAGCTAAAAA
GCTAAATGATGCTCAAGCACCAAAAGCTGACAACAAATTCAACAAAGAACAACAAAATGCTTTCTATGAA
ATTTTACATTTACCTAACTTAACTGAAGAACAACGTAACGGCTTCATCCAAAGCCTTAAAGACGATCCTT
CGGTGAGCAAAGAACAGTCACTCGAGTCATGTAATTAGTTATGTCACGCTTACATTCACGCCCTCCCCCC
ACATCCGCTCTAACCGAAAAGGAAGGAGTTAGACAACCTGAAGTCTAGGTCCCTATTTATTTTTTTATAG
TTATGTTAGTATTAAGAACGTTATTTATATTTCAAATTTTTCTTTTTTTTCTGTACAGACGCGTGTACGC
ATGTAACATTATACTGAAAACCTTGCTTGAGAAGGTTTTGGGACGCTCGAAGGCTTTAATTTGCGGCCGG
TACCCAGCTTTTGTTCCCTTTAGTGAGGGTTAATTCCGAGCTTGGCGTAATCATGGTCATAGCTGTTTCC
TGTGTGAAATTGTTATCCGCTCACAATTCCACACAACATAGGAGCCGGAAGCATAAAGTGTAAAGCCTGG
GGTGCCTAATGAGTGAGGTAACTCACATTAATTGCGTTGCGCTCACTGCCCGCTTTCCAGTCGGGAAACC
TGTCGTGCCAGCTGCATTAATGAATCGGCCAACGCGCGGGGAGAGGCGGTTTGCGTATTGGGCGCTCTTC
CGCTTCCTCGCTCACTGACTCGCTGCGCTCGGTCGTTCGGCTGCGGCGAGCGGTATCAGCTCACTCAAAG
GCGGTAATACGGTTATCCACAGAATCAGGGGATAACGCAGGAAAGAACATGTGAGCAAAAGGCCAGCAAA
AGGCCAGGAACCGTAAAAAGGCCGCGTTGCTGGCGTTTTTCCATAGGCTCGGCCCCCCTGACGAGCATCA
CAAAAATCGACGCTCAAGTCAGAGGTGGCGAAACCCGACAGGACTATAAAGATACCAGGCGTTCCCCCCT
GGAAGCTCCCTCGTGCGCTCTCCTGTTCCGACCCTGCCGCTTACCGGATACCTGTCCGCCTTTCTCCCTT
CGGGAAGCGTGGCGCTTTCTCAATGCTCACGCTGTAGGTATCTCAGTTCGGTGTAGGTCGTTCGCTCCAA
GCTGGGCTGTGTGCACGAACCCCCCGTTCAGCCCGACCGCTGCGCCTTATCCGGTAACTATCGTCTTGAG
TCCAACCCGGTAAGACACGACTTATCGCCACTGGCAGCAGCCACTGGTAACAGGATTAGCAGAGCGAGGT
ATGTAGGCGGTGCTACAGAGTTCTTGAAGTGGTGGCCTAACTACGGCTACACTAGAAGGACAGTATTTGG
TATCTGCGCTCTGCTGAAGCCAGTTACCTTCGGAAAAAGAGTTGGTAGCTCTTGATCCGGCAAACAAACC
ACCGCTGGTAGCGGTGGTTTTTTTGTTTGCAAGCAGCAGATTACGCGCAGAAAAAAAGGATCTCAAGAAG
ATCCTTTGATCTTTTCTACGGGGTCTGACGCTCAGTGGAACGAAAACTCACGTTAAGGGATTTTGGTCAT
GAGATTATCAAAAAGGATCTTCACCTAGATCCTTTTAAATTAAAAATGAAGTTTTAAATCAATCTAAAGT
ATATATGAGTAAACTTGGTCTGACAGTTACCAATGCTTAATCAGTGAGGCACCTATCTCAGCGATCTGTC
TATTTCGTTCATCCATAGTTGCCTGACTGCCCGTCGTGTAGATAACTACGATACGGGAGGGCTTACCATC
TGGCCCCAGTGCTGCAATGATACCGCGAGACCCACGCTCACCGGCTCCAGATTTATCAGCAATAAACCAG
CCAGCCGGAAGGGCCGAGCGCAGAAGTGGTCCTGCAACTTTATCCGCCTCCATCCAGTCTATTAATTGTT
GCCGGGAAGCTAGAGTAAGTAGTTCGCCAGTTAATAGTTTGCGCAACGTTGTTGCCATTGCTACAGGCAT
CGTGGTGTCACGCTCGTCGTTTGGTATGGCTTCATTCAGCTCCGGTTCCCAACGATCAAGGCGAGTTACA
TGATCCCCCATGTTGTGAAAAAAAGCGGTTAGCTCCTTCGGTCCTCCGATCGTTGTCAGAAGTAAGTTGG
CCGCAGTGTTATCACTCATGGTTATGGCAGCACTGCATAATTCTCTTACTGTCATGCCATCCGTAAGATG
CTTTTCTGTGACTGGTGAGTACTCAACCAAGTCATTCTGAGAATAGTGTATGCGGCGACCGAGTTGCTCT
TGCCCGGCGTCAATACGGGATAATACCGCGCCACATAGCAGAACTTTAAAAGTGCTCATCATTGGAAAAC
GTTCTTCGGGGCGAAAACTCTCAAGGATCTTACCGCTGTTGAGATCCAGTTCGATGTAACCCACTCGTGC
ACCCAACTGATCTTCAGCATCTTTTACTTTCACCAGCGTTTCTGGGTGAGCAAAAACAGGAAGGCAAAAT
GCCGCAAAAAAGGGAATAAGGGCGACACGGAAATGTTGAATACTCATACTCTTCCTTTTTCAATATTATT
GAAGCATTTATCAGGGTTATTGTCTCATGAGCGGATACATATTTGAATGTATTTAGAAAAATAAACAAAT
AGGGGTTCCGCGCACATTTCCCCGAAAAGTGCCACCTGACGTCTAAGAAACCATTATTATCATGACATTA
ACCTATAAAAATAGGCGTATCACGAGGCCCTTTCGTC
