>Addgene plasmid #14260 | pAG306GPD-ccdB-TAP | addgene partial sequence | sequence record 20737 | 14260 with pRS_marker
TCATTCATCATTTTTTTTTTATTCTTTTTTTTGATTTCGGTTTCCTTGAAATTTTTTTGATTCGGTAATC
TCCGAACAGAAGGAAGAACGAAGGAAGGAGCACAGACTTAGATTGGTATATATACGCATATGTAGTGTTG
AAGAAACATGAAATTGCCCAGTATTCTTAACCCAACTGCACAGAACAAAAACCTGCAGGAAACGAAGATA
AATCATGTCGAAAGCTACATATAAGGAACGTGCTGCTACTCATCCTAGTCCTGTTGCTGCCAAGCTATTT
AATATCATGCACGAAAAGCAAACAAACTTGTGTGCTTCATTGGATGTTCGTACCACCAAGGAATTACTGG
AGTTAGTTGAAGCATTAGGTCCCAAAATTTGTTTACTAAAAACACATGTGGATATCTTGACTGATTTTTC
CATGGAGGGCACAGTTAAGCCGCTAAAGGCATTATCCGCCAAGTACAATTTTTTACTCTTCGAAGACAGA
AAATTTGCTGACATTGGTAATACAGTCAAATTGCAGTACTCTGCGGGTGTATACAGAATAGCAGAATGGG
CAGACATTACGAATGCACACGGTGTGGTGGGCCCAGGTATTGTTAGCGGTTTGAAGCAGGCGGCAGAAGA
AGTAACAAAGGAACCTAGAGGCCTTTTGATGTTAGC
