>Addgene plasmid #14260 | pAG306GPD-ccdB-TAP | addgene partial sequence | sequence record 20738 | 14260 with GW5
AAAGTGTAAAGCCTGGGGGTGCCTAATGCGGCCGCCATAGTGACTGGATATGTTGTGTTTTACAGTATTA
TGTAGTCTGTTTTTTATGCAAAATCTAATTTAATATATTGATATTTATATCATTTTACGTTTCTCGTTCA
GCTTTTTTGTACAAACTTGTGATGGGGGATCCACTAGTTCTAGAATCCGTCGAAACTAAGTTCTGGTGTT
TTAAAACTAAAAAAAAGACTAACTATAAAAGTAGAATTTAAGAAGTTTAAGAAATAGATTTACAGAATTA
CAATCAATACCTACCGTCTTTATATACTTATTAGTCAAGTAGGGGAATAATTTCAGGGAACTGGTTTCAA
CCTTTTTTTTCAGCTTTTTCCAAATCAGAGAGAGCAGAAGGTAATAGAAGGTGTAAGAAAATGAGATAGA
TACATGCGTGGGTCAATTGCCTTGTGTCATCATTTACTCCAGGCAGGTTGCATCACTCCATTGAGGTTGT
GCCCGTTTTTTGCCTGTTTGTGCCCCTGTTCTCTGTANTTGCGCTAAGAGAATGGACCTATGAACTGATG
GTTGGTGAAGAAAACAATATTTTGGTGCTGGGATTCTTTTTTTTTCTGGATGCCAGCTTAAAAAGCGGGC
TCCATTATATTTAGTGGATGCCAGGA
