>Addgene plasmid #14260 | pAG306GPD-ccdB-TAP | addgene partial sequence | sequence record 20739 | 14260 with GW3
GCTGATCTCAGCCACCGCGAAAATGACATCAAAAACGCCATTAACCTGATGTTCTGGGGAATATAAATGT
CAGGCTCCCTTATACACAGCCAGTCTGCAGGTCGACCATAGTGACTGGATATGTTGTGTTTTACAGTATT
ATGTAGTCTGTTTTTTATGCAAAATCTAATTTAATATATTGATATTTATATCATTTTACGTTTCTCGTTC
AGCTTTCTTGTACAAAGTGGTGATGGGCTGCAGGAATTCGATATCAAGCTTATCGATAGGTGGACCAGGT
GGTGGAATGAAGCGACGATGGAAAAAGAATTTCATAGCCGTCTCAGCAGCCAACCGCTTTAAGAAAATCT
CATCCTCCGGGGCACTTGATTATGGTACCCCAACTACTGCTTCTGAAAATCTATATTTTCAAGGTGAACT
AAAAACTGCTGCTTTGGCTCAACATGCGATTAAGGGTGAAGCTCAAAAACTTAATGACTCTCAAGCTCCA
AAAGCTGATGCGCAACAAAATAACTTCAACAAAGATCAACAAAGCGCCTTCTATGAAATCTTGAACATGC
CTAACTTAAACGAAGCGCAACGTAACGGCTTCATTCAAAGTCT
